Addgene plasmid #69626: cpVenus-Gγ2
Purpose: The heterotrimeric G-protein subunit, Gγ2, tagged with circular permutated Venus (cp173V).
Depositing lab: Dorus Gadella. Depositing organization: University of Amsterdam. Publication: A New Generation of FRET Sensors for Robust Measurement of Galphai1, Galphai2 and Galphai3 Activation Kinetics in Single Cells. van Unen J, Stumpf AD, Schmid B, Reinhard NR, Hordijk PL, Hoffmann C, Gadella TW Jr, Goedhart J. PLoS One. 2016 Jan 22;11(1):e0146789. doi: 10.1371/journal.pone.0146789. eCollection 2016. PONE-D-15-42389 PubMed 26799488.
Backbone
  Vector backbone: pEGFP-C1
  Backbone manufacturer: Clontech
  Backbone size w/o insert (bp): 4000
  Total vector size (bp): 4930
  Vector type: Mammalian Expression
  Selectable markers: Neomycin (select with G418)
Growth in bacteria
  Bacterial resistance: Kanamycin, 50 μg/mL
  Growth temperature: 37°C
  Growth strain: DH5alpha
  Copy number: High Copy
Gene/Insert
  Gene/Insert name: cp173Venus-Ggamma2
  Species: Synthetic
  Insert size (bp): 966
  Entrez Gene: GNG2 (a.k.a. HG3F1)
  Promoter: CMV
  Tag / fusion protein: ciruclar permutated Venus (cp173V) (N terminal on insert)
  Cloning method: Restriction Enzyme; 5′ cloning site NheI (not destroyed); 3′ cloning site BamHI (not destroyed)
  Sequencing primers: 5′ CMV Forward
Resource information
  A portion of this plasmid was derived from a plasmid made by: This plasmid is described for the first time in Adjobo-Hermans et al. (2011) BMC Biol. 9:32. doi: 10.1186/1741-7007-9-32. (https://www.ncbi.nlm.nih.gov/pubmed/21619590)
Terms and licenses: Academic/Nonprofit Terms; Industry Terms: Not Available to Industry
How to cite: cpVenus-Gγ2 was a gift from Dorus Gadella (Addgene plasmid # 69626 ; http://n2t.net/addgene:69626 ; RRID:Addgene_69626)
