[The description below was written by a language model from this plasmid's Addgene catalogue record and pLannotate feature annotations shown in this document.]
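Description:
cpVenus-Gγ2 is a mammalian expression plasmid of about 4.9 kb built on the Clontech pEGFP-C1 backbone. The original fluorescent protein coding region has been replaced, between the NheI and BamHI sites, by a fusion of circularly permuted Venus (cp173Venus) to the heterotrimeric G-protein subunit Gγ2. The human cytomegalovirus immediate early enhancer and promoter drive the fusion, and transcripts are terminated by the SV40 polyadenylation signal. The fluorescent protein lies at the N terminus, which leaves the C terminus of Gγ2 free. The catalogue lists the roughly 970 bp insert as synthetic and links it to the GNG2 gene entry. The automated annotation finds its best match for the Gγ2 coding sequence in the bovine protein, so the species origin is not fully settled by the record.

In bacteria the plasmid replicates from a high-copy ColE1/pUC-type origin, and it also carries an f1 origin. A single NeoR/KanR (Tn5 aminoglycoside phosphotransferase) cassette provides selection in both hosts. A bacterial promoter upstream gives kanamycin resistance in E. coli, while the SV40 early promoter and HSV TK polyadenylation signal allow G418 selection of transfected mammalian cells. The short fragments annotated as large T antigen, ble and bGH poly(A) are probably backbone remnants or partial matches rather than functional elements.

cp173Venus is an efficient FRET acceptor for cyan fluorescent donors. The associated publication describes FRET sensors for measuring Gαi1, Gαi2 and Gαi3 activation kinetics in single living cells. This suggests the construct serves as the acceptor-labelled Gγ component, presumably paired with a donor-tagged Gα subunit, although the record does not specify the partner constructs.
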