Features (pLannotate 1.2.2; 15 found; start..end, strand, type, name):
     61..364     +  enhancer       CMV enhancer: human cytomegalovirus immediate early enhancer
    365..568     +  promoter       CMV promoter: human cytomegalovirus (CMV) immediate early promoter
    613..1347    +  CDS            cp173Venus: circularly permuted form of the Venus yellow fluorescent protein (Nagai et al., 2004) efficient FRET acceptor for CFP
   1363..1575    +  CDS            GNG2 (sequence withheld): GBG2_BOVIN - Experimental evidence at protein level: Swiss-Prot protein existence level 1. Guanine nucleotide-binding proteins (G proteins) are involved as a modulator or transducer in various transmembrane signaling systems. The beta and gamma chains are required for the GTPase activity, for replacement of GDP by GTP, and for G protein-effector interaction. From Bos taurus (Bovine).
   1578..1600    +  misc_feature   MCS (fragment): multiple cloning site
   1612..1696    +  CDS            large T antigen (fragment): large T antigen from SV40 (simian virus 40)
   1719..1840    +  polyA_signal   SV40 poly(A) signal: SV40 polyadenylation signal
   1874..2302    -  rep_origin     f1 ori (sequence partly withheld): f1 bacteriophage origin of replication; arrow indicates direction of (+) strand synthesis
   2329..2433    +  promoter       AmpR promoter: bla
   2435..2792    +  promoter       SV40 promoter: SV40 enhancer and early promoter
   2827..3621    +  CDS            NeoR/KanR: aminoglycoside phosphotransferase from Tn5; aph(3')-II (or nptII); confers resistance to neomycin, kanamycin, and G418 (Geneticin®)
   3642..3794    +  CDS            ble (fragment): BLE_KLEPN - Experimental evidence at protein level: Swiss-Prot protein existence level 1. Binding protein with a strong affinity to the bleomycin family of antibiotics. Binds to CL990; an antimitotic-antibiotic compound. From Klebsiella pneumoniae.
   3853..3900    +  polyA_signal   HSV TK poly(A) signal: herpes simplex virus thymidine kinase polyadenylation signal (Cole and Stacy, 1985)
   3991..4007    -  polyA_signal   bGH poly(A) signal (fragment): bovine growth hormone polyadenylation signal
   4229..4817    +  rep_origin     ori: high-copy-number ColE1/pMB1/pBR322/pUC origin of replication
>Addgene plasmid #69626 | cpVenus-Gγ2 | depositor full sequence | sequence record 123360 | cpVenus-Gγ2 sequence 4931 bps
TAGTTATTAATAGTAATCAATTACGGGGTCATTAGTTCATAGCCCATATATGGAGTTCCGCGTTACATAA
CTTACGGTAAATGGCCCGCCTGGCTGACCGCCCAACGACCCCCGCCCATTGACGTCAATAATGACGTATG
TTCCCATAGTAACGCCAATAGGGACTTTCCATTGACGTCAATGGGTGGAGTATTTACGGTAAACTGCCCA
CTTGGCAGTACATCAAGTGTATCATATGCCAAGTACGCCCCCTATTGACGTCAATGACGGTAAATGGCCC
GCCTGGCATTATGCCCAGTACATGACCTTATGGGACTTTCCTACTTGGCAGTACATCTACGTATTAGTCA
TCGCTATTACCATGGTGATGCGGTTTTGGCAGTACATCAATGGGCGTGGATAGCGGTTTGACTCACGGGG
ATTTCCAAGTCTCCACCCCATTGACGTCAATGGGAGTTTGTTTTGGCACCAAAATCAACGGGACTTTCCA
AAATGTCGTAACAACTCCGCCCCATTGACGCAAATGGGCGGTAGGCGTGTACGGTGGGAGGTCTATATAA
GCAGAGCTGGTTTAGTGAACCGTCAGATCCGCTAGCGCTACCGGTCGCCACCATGGACGGCGGCGTGCAG
CTCGCCGACCACTACCAGCAGAACACCCCCATCGGCGACGGCCCCGTGCTGCTGCCCGACAACCACTACC
TGAGCTACCAGTCCGCCCTGAGCAAAGACCCCAACGAGAAGCGCGATCACATGGTCCTGCTGGAGTTCGT
GACCGCCGCCGGGATCACTCTCGGCATGGACGAGCTGTACAAGGGTGGCAGCGGTGGCATGGTGAGCAAG
GGCGAGGAGCTGTTCACCGGGGTGGTGCCCATCCTGGTCGAGCTGGACGGCGACGTAAACGGCCACAAGT
TCAGCGTGTCCGGCGAGGGCGAGGGCGATGCCACCTACGGCAAGCTGACCCTGAAGCTGATCTGCACCAC
CGGCAAGCTGCCCGTGCCCTGGCCCACCCTCGTGACCACCCTGGGCTACGGCCTGCAGTGCTTCGCCCGC
TACCCCGACCACATGAAGCAGCACGACTTCTTCAAGTCCGCCATGCCCGAAGGCTACGTCCAGGAGCGCA
CCATCTTCTTCAAGGACGACGGCAACTACAAGACCCGCGCCGAGGTGAAGTTCGAGGGCGACACCCTGGT
GAACCGCATCGAGCTGAAGGGCATCGACTTCAAGGAGGACGGCAACATCCTGGGGCACAAGCTGGAGTAC
AACTACAACAGCCACAACGTCTATATCACCGCCGACAAGCAGAAGAACGGCATCAAGGCCAACTTCAAGA
TCCGCCACAACATCGAGTCCGGACTCAGATCT
[213 nt withheld, positions 1363-1575]
TAACCGCGGGCCCGGGATCCACCGGATCTAGATAACTGATCATAATCAGCCATACCACATTTGTAGAGGT
TTTACTTGCTTTAAAAAACCTCCCACACCTCCCCCTGAACCTGAAACATAAAATGAATGCAATTGTTGTT
GTTAACTTGTTTATTGCAGCTTATAATGGTTACAAATAAAGCAATAGCATCACAAATTTCACAAATAAAG
CATTTTTTTCACTGCATTCTAGTTGTGGTTTGTCCAAACTCATCAATGTATCTTAACGCGTAAATTGTAA
GCGTTAATATTTTGTTAAAATTCGCGTTAAATTTTTGTTAAATCAGCTCATTTTTTAACCAATAGGCCGA
AATCGGCAAAATCCCTTATAAATCAAAAGAATAGACCGAGATAGGGT
[37 nt withheld, positions 1973-2009]
AAAGAACGTGGACTCCAACGTCAAAGG
[49 nt withheld, positions 2037-2085]
T
[91 nt withheld, positions 2087-2177]
G
[124 nt withheld, positions 2179-2302]
CAGGTGGCACTTTTCGGGGAAATGTGCGCGGAACCCCTATTTGTTTATTTTTCTAAATACATTCAAATAT
GTATCCGCTCATGAGACAATAACCCTGATAAATGCTTCAATAATATTGAAAAAGGAAGAGTCCTGAGGCG
GAAAGAACCAGCTGTGGAATGTGTGTCAGTTAGGGTGTGGAAAGTCCCCAGGCTCCCCAGCAGGCAGAAG
TATGCAAAGCATGCATCTCAATTAGTCAGCAACCAGGTGTGGAAAGTCCCCAGGCTCCCCAGCAGGCAGA
AGTATGCAAAGCATGCATCTCAATTAGTCAGCAACCATAGTCCCGCCCCTAACTCCGCCCATCCCGCCCC
TAACTCCGCCCAGTTCCGCCCATTCTCCGCCCCATGGCTGACTAATTTTTTTTATTTATGCAGAGGCCGA
GGCCGCCTCGGCCTCTGAGCTATTCCAGAAGTAGTGAGGAGGCTTTTTTGGAGGCCTAGGCTTTTGCAAA
GATCGATCAAGAGACAGGATGAGGATCGTTTCGCATGATTGAACAAGATGGATTGCACGCAGGTTCTCCG
GCCGCTTGGGTGGAGAGGCTATTCGGCTATGACTGGGCACAACAGACAATCGGCTGCTCTGATGCCGCCG
TGTTCCGGCTGTCAGCGCAGGGGCGCCCGGTTCTTTTTGTCAAGACCGACCTGTCCGGTGCCCTGAATGA
ACTGCAAGACGAGGCAGCGCGGCTATCGTGGCTGGCCACGACGGGCGTTCCTTGCGCAGCTGTGCTCGAC
GTTGTCACTGAAGCGGGAAGGGACTGGCTGCTATTGGGCGAAGTGCCGGGGCAGGATCTCCTGTCATCTC
ACCTTGCTCCTGCCGAGAAAGTATCCATCATGGCTGATGCAATGCGGCGGCTGCATACGCTTGATCCGGC
TACCTGCCCATTCGACCACCAAGCGAAACATCGCATCGAGCGAGCACGTACTCGGATGGAAGCCGGTCTT
GTCGATCAGGATGATCTGGACGAAGAGCATCAGGGGCTCGCGCCAGCCGAACTGTTCGCCAGGCTCAAGG
CGAGCATGCCCGACGGCGAGGATCTCGTCGTGACCCATGGCGATGCCTGCTTGCCGAATATCATGGTGGA
AAATGGCCGCTTTTCTGGATTCATCGACTGTGGCCGGCTGGGTGTGGCGGACCGCTATCAGGACATAGCG
TTGGCTACCCGTGATATTGCTGAAGAGCTTGGCGGCGAATGGGCTGACCGCTTCCTCGTGCTTTACGGTA
TCGCCGCTCCCGATTCGCAGCGCATCGCCTTCTATCGCCTTCTTGACGAGTTCTTCTGAGCGGGACTCTG
GGGTTCGAAATGACCGACCAAGCGACGCCCAACCTGCCATCACGAGATTTCGATTCCACCGCCGCCTTCT
ATGAAAGGTTGGGCTTCGGAATCGTTTTCCGGGACGCCGGCTGGATGATCCTCCAGCGCGGGGATCTCAT
GCTGGAGTTCTTCGCCCACCCTAGGGGGAGGCTAACTGAAACACGGAAGGAGACAATACCGGAAGGAACC
CGCGCTATGACGGCAATAAAAAGACAGAATAAAACGCACGGTGTTGGGTCGTTTGTTCATAAACGCGGGG
TTCGGTCCCAGGGCTGGCACTCTGTCGATACCCCACCGAGACCCCATTGGGGCCAATACGCCCGCGTTTC
TTCCTTTTCCCCACCCCACCCCCCAAGTTCGGGTGAAGGCCCAGGGCTCGCAGCCAACGTCGGGGCGGCA
GGCCCTGCCATAGCCTCAGGTTACTCATATATACTTTAGATTGATTTAAAACTTCATTTTTAATTTAAAA
GGATCTAGGTGAAGATCCTTTTTGATAATCTCATGACCAAAATCCCTTAACGTGAGTTTTCGTTCCACTG
AGCGTCAGACCCCGTAGAAAAGATCAAAGGATCTTCTTGAGATCCTTTTTTTCTGCGCGTAATCTGCTGC
TTGCAAACAAAAAAACCACCGCTACCAGCGGTGGTTTGTTTGCCGGATCAAGAGCTACCAACTCTTTTTC
CGAAGGTAACTGGCTTCAGCAGAGCGCAGATACCAAATACTGTCCTTCTAGTGTAGCCGTAGTTAGGCCA
CCACTTCAAGAACTCTGTAGCACCGCCTACATACCTCGCTCTGCTAATCCTGTTACCAGTGGCTGCTGCC
AGTGGCGATAAGTCGTGTCTTACCGGGTTGGACTCAAGACGATAGTTACCGGATAAGGCGCAGCGGTCGG
GCTGAACGGGGGGTTCGTGCACACAGCCCAGCTTGGAGCGAACGACCTACACCGAACTGAGATACCTACA
GCGTGAGCTATGAGAAAGCGCCACGCTTCCCGAAGGGAGAAAGGCGGACAGGTATCCGGTAAGCGGCAGG
GTCGGAACAGGAGAGCGCACGAGGGAGCTTCCAGGGGGAAACGCCTGGTATCTTTATAGTCCTGTCGGGT
TTCGCCACCTCTGACTTGAGCGTCGATTTTTGTGATGCTCGTCAGGGGGGCGGAGCCTATGGAAAAACGC
CAGCAACGCGGCCTTTTTACGGTTCCTGGCCTTTTGCTGGCCTTTTGCTCACATGTTCTTTCCTGCGTTA
TCCCCTGATTCTGTGGATAACCGTATTACCGCCATGCAT
