>Addgene plasmid #69626 | cpVenus-Gγ2 | addgene partial sequence | sequence record 129057 | CMV-F 5'-CGCAAATGGGCGGTAGGCGTG-3'
TGGTTTAGTGAACCGTCAGATCCGCTAGCGCTACCGGTCGCCACCATGGACGGCGGCGTGCAGCTCGCCG
ACCACTACCAGCAGAACACCCCCATCGGCGACGGCCCCGTGCTGCTGCCCGACAACCACTACCTGAGCTA
CCAGTCCGCCCTGAGCAAAGACCCCAACGAGAAGCGCGATCACATGGTCCTGCTGGAGTTCGTGACCGCC
GCCGGGATCACTCTCGGCATGGACGAGCTGTACAAGGGTGGCAGCGGTGGCATGGTGAGCAAGGGCGAGG
AGCTGTTCACCGGGGTGGTGCCCATCCTGGTCGAGCTGGACGGCGACGTAAACGGCCACAAGTTCAGCGT
GTCCGGCGAGGGCGAGGGCGATGCCACCTACGGCAAGCTGACCCTGAAGCTGATCTGCACCACCGGCAAG
CTGCCCGTGCCCTGGCCCACCCTCGTGACCACCCTGGGCTACGGCCTGCAGTGCTTCGCCCGCTACCCCG
ACCACATGAAGCAGCACGACTTCTTCAAGTCCGCCATGCCCGAAGGCTACGTCCAGGAGCGCACCATCTT
CTTCAAGGACGACGGCAACTACAAGACCCGCGCCGAGGTGAAGTTCGAGGGCGACACCCTGGTGAACCGC
ATCGAGCTGAAGGGCATCGACTTCAAGGAGGACGGCAACATCCTGGGGCACAAGCTGGAGTACAACTACA
ACAGCCACAACGTCTATATCACCGCCGACAAGCAGAAGAACGGCATCAAGGCCAACTTCAAGATCCGCCA
CAACATCGAGTCCGGACTCAGATCT
[81 nt withheld, positions 796-876]
