>Addgene plasmid #69626 | cpVenus-Gγ2 | addgene partial sequence | sequence record 129059 | SV40pA-R 5'-GAAATTTGTGATGCTATTGC-3'
AGTTAACAACAACAATTGCATTCATTTTATGTTTCAGGTTCAGGGGGAGGTGTGGGAGGTTTTTTAAAGC
AAGTAAAACCTCTACAAATGTGGTATGGCTGATTATGATCAGTTATCTAGATCCGGTGGATCCCGGGCCC
GCGGTTA
[213 nt withheld, positions 148-360]
AGATCTGAGTCCGGACTCGATGTTGTGGCGGATCTTGAAGTTGGCCTTGATGCCGTTCTTCTGCTTGTCG
GCGGTGATATAGACGTTGTGGCTGTTGTAGTTGTACTCCAGCTTGTGCCCCAGGATGTTGCCGTCCTCCT
TGAAGTCGATGCCCTTCAGCTCGATGCGGTTCACCAGGGTGTCGCCCTCGAACTTCACCTCGGCGCGGGT
CTTGTAGTTGCCGTCGTCCTTGAAGAAGATGGTGCGCTCCTGGACGTAGCCTTCGGGCATGGCGGACTTG
AAGAAGTCGTGCTGCTTCATGTGGTCGGGGTAGCGGGCGAAGCACTGCAGGCCGTAGCCCAGGGTGGTCA
CGAGGGTGGGCCAGGGCACGGGCAGCTTGCCGGTGGTGCAGATCAGCTTCAGGGTCAGCTTGCCGTA
